Addgene plasmid #112164: pAAV.hSyn-FLEX.iGABASnFR.F102G
Purpose: GABA Sensor
Depositing lab: Loren Looger. Publication: A genetically encoded fluorescent sensor for in vivo imaging of GABA. Marvin JS, Shimoda Y, Magloire V, Leite M, Kawashima T, Jensen TP, Kolb I, Knott EL, Novak O, Podgorski K, Leidenheimer NJ, Rusakov DA, Ahrens MB, Kullmann DM, Looger LL. Nat Methods. 2019 Aug;16(8):763-770. doi: 10.1038/s41592-019-0471-2. Epub 2019 Jul 15. PubMed 31308547.
Backbone
  Vector backbone: pAAV.SynFLEX
  Vector type: AAV
Growth in bacteria
  Bacterial resistance: Ampicillin, 100 μg/mL
  Growth temperature: 37°C
  Growth strain: NEB Stable
  Copy number: High Copy
Gene/Insert
  Gene/Insert name: iGABASnFR.F102G
  Mutation: F102G
  Promoter: Synapsin
  Cloning method: Restriction Enzyme; 5′ cloning site Unknown (unknown if destroyed); 3′ cloning site Unknown (unknown if destroyed)
Terms and licenses: Academic/Nonprofit Terms; Industry Terms: Not Available to Industry
Depositor comments: Please visit https://www.biorxiv.org/content/early/2018/05/14/322578 for bioRxiv preprint.
How to cite: pAAV.hSyn-FLEX.iGABASnFR.F102G was a gift from Loren Looger (Addgene plasmid # 112164 ; http://n2t.net/addgene:112164 ; RRID:Addgene_112164) For viral preps, please replace (Addgene plasmid # 112164) in the above sentence with: (Addgene viral prep # 112164-AAV1)
