[The description below was written by a language model from this plasmid's Addgene catalogue record, the feature table of its GenBank file and pLannotate feature annotations shown in this document.]
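Description:
pAAV.hSyn-FLEX.iGABASnFR.F102G is an AAV transfer plasmid built on the pAAV.SynFLEX backbone for Cre-dependent, neuron-restricted expression of a genetically encoded fluorescent GABA sensor. It is propagated in E. coli from a high-copy ColE1/pUC-type origin with ampicillin selection (beta-lactamase under its own promoter), and also carries an f1 phage origin and remnants of a lac promoter/operator region. Two AAV2 inverted terminal repeats flank the expression cassette so that it can be packaged into recombinant AAV particles when replication and capsid functions are supplied in trans.

Between the ITRs, a human synapsin I promoter fragment followed by a chimeric beta-globin/immunoglobulin intron drives transcription towards a FLEX (double-inverted) switch made of paired loxP and lox2272 sites. The sensor coding sequence sits between these sites in reverse orientation relative to the promoter, so it is silent until Cre recombinase inverts it and then excises one site of each pair, locking it in the sense orientation. The open reading frame begins with a Kozak sequence and a mouse Ig-kappa leader and ends with a Myc epitope and the PDGFR-beta transmembrane domain. This arrangement directs the sensor through the secretory pathway and anchors it on the extracellular face of the membrane. A GFP-derived segment within the insert provides the fluorescence readout, and the insert carries the F102G substitution; the record does not say what this mutation does. A WPRE and an SV40 polyadenylation signal follow the cassette to enhance transcript stability and termination.

Two sequence records are held, of 7,105 bp and 6,771 nt, written in opposite orientations. The shorter, sequencing-derived record annotates only ITR fragments, while the overall architecture agrees. The construct is intended for imaging GABA in Cre-defined neuronal populations.
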