LOCUS       Exported 7105 bp ds-DNA circular SYN 12-MAY-2021
DEFINITION  GABA Sensor.
ACCESSION   .
VERSION     .
KEYWORDS    pAAV.hSyn-FLEX.iGABASnFR.F102G
SOURCE      synthetic DNA construct
  ORGANISM  synthetic DNA construct
REFERENCE   1 (bases 1 to 7105)
  AUTHORS   Marvin JS, Shimoda Y, Magloire V, Leite M, Kawashima T, Jensen TP,
            Kolb I, Knott EL, Novak O, Podgorski K, Leidenheimer NJ, Rusakov DA,
            Ahrens MB, Kullmann DM, Looger LL
  TITLE     A genetically encoded fluorescent sensor for in vivo imaging of
            GABA.
  JOURNAL   Nat Methods. 2019 Aug;16(8):763-770. doi: 10.1038/s41592-019-0471-2.
            Epub 2019 Jul 15.
  PUBMED    31308547
REFERENCE   2 (bases 1 to 7105)
  AUTHORS   .
  TITLE     Direct Submission
  JOURNAL   Exported May 12, 2021 from SnapGene Server 1.1.58
            http://www.snapgene.com
FEATURES             Location/Qualifiers
     source          1..7105
                     /organism="synthetic DNA construct"
                     /mol_type="other DNA"
     primer_bind     complement(12..29)
                     /label=L4440
                     /note="L4440 vector, forward primer"
     rep_origin      complement(183..771)
                     /direction=LEFT
                     /label=ori
                     /note="high-copy-number ColE1/pMB1/pBR322/pUC origin of
                     replication"
     primer_bind     complement(263..282)
                     /label=pBR322ori-F
                     /note="pBR322 origin, forward primer"
     CDS             complement(942..1802)
                     /codon_start=1
                     /gene="bla"
                     /product="beta-lactamase"
                     /label=AmpR
                     /note="confers resistance to ampicillin, carbenicillin, and
                     related antibiotics"
                     /translation="MSIQHFRVALIPFFAAFCLPVFAHPETLVKVKDAEDQLGARVGYI
                     ELDLNSGKILESFRPEERFPMMSTFKVLLCGAVLSRIDAGQEQLGRRIHYSQNDLVEYS
                     PVTEKHLTDGMTVRELCSAAITMSDNTAANLLLTTIGGPKELTAFLHNMGDHVTRLDRW
                     EPELNEAIPNDERDTTMPVAMATTLRKLLTGELLTLASRQQLIDWMEADKVAGPLLRSA
                     LPAGWFIADKSGAGERGSRGIIAALGPDGKPSRIVVIYTTGSQATMDERNRQIAEIGAS
                     LIKHW"
     primer_bind     1565..1584
                     /label=Amp-R
                     /note="Ampicillin resistance gene, reverse primer"
     promoter        complement(1803..1907)
                     /gene="bla"
                     /label=AmpR promoter
     rep_origin      complement(1933..2388)
                     /direction=LEFT
                     /label=f1 ori
                     /note="f1 bacteriophage origin of replication; arrow
                     indicates direction of (+) strand synthesis"
     primer_bind     complement(2070..2091)
                     /label=F1ori-F
                     /note="F1 origin, forward primer"
     primer_bind     2282..2301
                     /label=F1ori-R
                     /note="F1 origin, reverse primer"
     repeat_region   2570..2699
                     /label=AAV2 ITR
     polyA_signal    2861..2982
                     /label=SV40 poly(A) signal
                     /note="SV40 polyadenylation signal"
     primer_bind     complement(2898..2917)
                     /label=SV40pA-R
                     /note="SV40 polyA, reverse primer"
     primer_bind     2952..2971
                     /label=EBV-rev
                     /note="SV40 polyA terminator, reverse primer"
     misc_feature    3060..3648
                     /label=WPRE
                     /note="woodchuck hepatitis virus posttranscriptional
                     regulatory element"
     CDS             3166..3177
                     /codon_start=1
                     /product="Factor Xa recognition and cleavage site"
                     /label=Factor Xa site
                     /translation="IEGR"
     primer_bind     3575..3595
                     /label=WPRE-R
                     /note="WPRE, reverse primer"
     protein_bind    complement(3720..3753)
                     /label=loxP
                     /bound_moiety="Cre recombinase"
                     /note="Cre-mediated recombination occurs in the 8-bp core
                     sequence (GCATACAT)."
     protein_bind    complement(3824..3857)
                     /label=lox2272
                     /bound_moiety="Cre recombinase"
                     /note="Cre-mediated recombination occurs in the 8-bp core
                     sequence (GGATACTT). lox2272 sites are compatible with each
                     other, but incompatible with loxP or loxN sites (Lee and
                     Saito, 1988)."
     regulatory      3882..3891
                     /regulatory_class="other"
                     /note="vertebrate consensus sequence for strong initiation
                     of translation (Kozak, 1987)"
     sig_peptide     3888..3950
                     /product="leader sequence from mouse immunoglobulin kappa
                     light chain"
                     /label=Ig-kappa leader
     primer_bind     4994..5015
                     /label=EGFP-C
                     /note="EGFP, forward primer"
     primer_bind     complement(5118..5139)
                     /label=EGFP-N
                     /note="EGFP, reverse primer"
     CDS             5646..5675
                     /codon_start=1
                     /product="Myc (human c-Myc proto-oncogene) epitope tag"
                     /label=Myc
                     /translation="EQKLISEEDL"
     CDS             5679..5825
                     /codon_start=1
                     /product="transmembrane domain from platelet derived growth
                     factor receptor beta"
                     /label=PDGFR-beta TM domain
                     /translation="AVGQDTQEVIVVPHSLPFKVVVISAILALVVLTIISLIILIMLWQ
                     KKPR"
     protein_bind    5853..5886
                     /label=loxP
                     /bound_moiety="Cre recombinase"
                     /note="Cre-mediated recombination occurs in the 8-bp core
                     sequence (GCATACAT)."
     protein_bind    5949..5982
                     /label=lox2272
                     /bound_moiety="Cre recombinase"
                     /note="Cre-mediated recombination occurs in the 8-bp core
                     sequence (GGATACTT). lox2272 sites are compatible with each
                     other, but incompatible with loxP or loxN sites (Lee and
                     Saito, 1988)."
     primer_bind     complement(5993..6012)
                     /label=pMT2-F
                     /note="Synthetic intron, forward primer"
     intron          5995..6127
                     /label=chimeric intron
                     /note="chimera between introns from human beta-globin and
                     immunoglobulin heavy chain genes"
     repeat_region   6720..6849
                     /label=AAV2 ITR
     primer_bind     complement(6887..6903)
                     /label=M13 rev
                     /note="common sequencing primer, one of multiple similar
                     variants"
     primer_bind     complement(6887..6903)
                     /label=M13 Reverse
                     /note="In lacZ gene. Also called M13-rev"
     primer_bind     complement(6900..6922)
                     /label=M13/pUC Reverse
                     /note="In lacZ gene"
     protein_bind    6911..6927
                     /label=lac operator
                     /bound_moiety="lac repressor encoded by lacI"
                     /note="The lac repressor binds to the lac operator to
                     inhibit transcription in E. coli. This inhibition can be
                     relieved by adding lactose or
                     isopropyl-beta-D-thiogalactopyranoside (IPTG)."
     promoter        complement(6935..6965)
                     /label=lac promoter
                     /note="promoter for the E. coli lac operon"
     protein_bind    6980..7001
                     /label=CAP binding site
                     /bound_moiety="E. coli catabolite activator protein"
                     /note="CAP binding activates transcription in the presence
                     of cAMP."
ORIGIN
        1 tcttccgctt cctcgctcac tgactcgctg cgctcggtcg ttcggctgcg gcgagcggta
       61 tcagctcact caaaggcggt aatacggtta tccacagaat caggggataa cgcaggaaag
      121 aacatgtgag caaaaggcca gcaaaaggcc aggaaccgta aaaaggccgc gttgctggcg
      181 tttttccata ggctccgccc ccctgacgag catcacaaaa atcgacgctc aagtcagagg
      241 tggcgaaacc cgacaggact ataaagatac caggcgtttc cccctggaag ctccctcgtg
      301 cgctctcctg ttccgaccct gccgcttacc ggatacctgt ccgcctttct cccttcggga
      361 agcgtggcgc tttctcatag ctcacgctgt aggtatctca gttcggtgta ggtcgttcgc
      421 tccaagctgg gctgtgtgca cgaacccccc gttcagcccg accgctgcgc cttatccggt
      481 aactatcgtc ttgagtccaa cccggtaaga cacgacttat cgccactggc agcagccact
      541 ggtaacagga ttagcagagc gaggtatgta ggcggtgcta cagagttctt gaagtggtgg
      601 cctaactacg gctacactag aagaacagta tttggtatct gcgctctgct gaagccagtt
      661 accttcggaa aaagagttgg tagctcttga tccggcaaac aaaccaccgc tggtagcggt
      721 ggtttttttg tttgcaagca gcagattacg cgcagaaaaa aaggatctca agaagatcct
      781 ttgatctttt ctacggggtc tgacgctcag tggaacgaaa actcacgtta agggattttg
      841 gtcatgagat tatcaaaaag gatcttcacc tagatccttt taaattaaaa atgaagtttt
      901 aaatcaatct aaagtatata tgagtaaact tggtctgaca gttaccaatg cttaatcagt
      961 gaggcaccta tctcagcgat ctgtctattt cgttcatcca tagttgcctg actccccgtc
     1021 gtgtagataa ctacgatacg ggagggctta ccatctggcc ccagtgctgc aatgataccg
     1081 cgagacccac gctcaccggc tccagattta tcagcaataa accagccagc cggaagggcc
     1141 gagcgcagaa gtggtcctgc aactttatcc gcctccatcc agtctattaa ttgttgccgg
     1201 gaagctagag taagtagttc gccagttaat agtttgcgca acgttgttgc cattgctaca
     1261 ggcatcgtgg tgtcacgctc gtcgtttggt atggcttcat tcagctccgg ttcccaacga
     1321 tcaaggcgag ttacatgatc ccccatgttg tgcaaaaaag cggttagctc cttcggtcct
     1381 ccgatcgttg tcagaagtaa gttggccgca gtgttatcac tcatggttat ggcagcactg
     1441 cataattctc ttactgtcat gccatccgta agatgctttt ctgtgactgg tgagtactca
     1501 accaagtcat tctgagaata gtgtatgcgg cgaccgagtt gctcttgccc ggcgtcaata
     1561 cgggataata ccgcgccaca tagcagaact ttaaaagtgc tcatcattgg aaaacgttct
     1621 tcggggcgaa aactctcaag gatcttaccg ctgttgagat ccagttcgat gtaacccact
     1681 cgtgcaccca actgatcttc agcatctttt actttcacca gcgtttctgg gtgagcaaaa
     1741 acaggaaggc aaaatgccgc aaaaaaggga ataagggcga cacggaaatg ttgaatactc
     1801 atactcttcc tttttcaata ttattgaagc atttatcagg gttattgtct catgagcgga
     1861 tacatatttg aatgtattta gaaaaataaa caaatagggg ttccgcgcac atttccccga
     1921 aaagtgccac ctaaattgta agcgttaata ttttgttaaa attcgcgtta aatttttgtt
     1981 aaatcagctc attttttaac caataggccg aaatcggcaa aatcccttat aaatcaaaag
     2041 aatagaccga gatagggttg agtgttgttc cagtttggaa caagagtcca ctattaaaga
     2101 acgtggactc caacgtcaaa ggnnnnnnnn nnnnnnnnnn nnnnnnnnnn nnnnnnnnnn
     2161 nnnnnnnnnn ntnnnnnnnn nnnnnnnnnn nnnnnnnnnn nnnnnnnnnn nnnnnnnnnn
     2221 nnnnnnnnnn nnnnnnnnnn nnnnnnnnnn nnnnnnnnnn nnngnnnnnn nnnnnnnnnn
     2281 nnnnnnnnnn nnnnnnnnnn nnnnnnnnnn nnnnnnnnnn nnnnnnnnnn nnnnnnnnnn
     2341 nnnnnnnnnn nnnnnnnnnn nnnnnnnnnn nnnnnnnnnn nnnnnnnncc cattcgccat
     2401 tcaggctgcg caactgttgg gaagggcgat cggtgcgggc ctcttcgcta ttacgccagc
     2461 tgcgcgctcg ctcgctcact gaggccgccc gggcaaagcc cggcgccagg gcggcctcng
     2521 caactgttgg gaagggcgat cggtgcgggc ctcttcgcta ttacgccagc tgcgcgctcg
     2581 ctcgctcact gaggccgccc gggcaaagcc cgggcgtcgg gcgacctttg gtcgcccggc
     2641 ctcagtgagc gagcgagcgc gcagagaggg agtggccaac tccatcacta ggggttcctt
     2701 gtagttaatg attaacccgc catgctactt atctacgtag ccatgctcta ggaagatcct
     2761 tatcgatttt accacatttg tagaggtttt acttgcttta aaaaacctcc cacatctccc
     2821 cctgaacctg aaacataaaa tgaatgcaat tgttgttgtt aacttgttta ttgcagctta
     2881 taatggttac aaataaagca atagcatcac aaatttcaca aataaagcat ttttttcact
     2941 gcattctagt tgtggtttgt ccaaactcat caatgtatct tatcatgtct gctcgaagcg
     3001 gccgcccggg tcgactctag atgcatgctc gagcggccgc ccgggtcgac ggtatcgatg
     3061 cggggaggcg gcccaaaggg agatccgact cgtctgaggg cgaaggcgaa gacgcggaag
     3121 aggccgcaga gccggcagca ggccgcggga aggaaggtcc gctggattga gggccgaagg
     3181 gacgtagcag aaggacgtcc cgcgcagaat ccaggtggca acacaggcga gcagccaagg
     3241 aaaggacgat gatttccccg acaacaccac ggaattgtca gtgcccaaca gccgagcccc
     3301 tgtccagcag cgggcaaggc aggcggcgat gagttccgcc gtggcaatag ggagggggaa
     3361 agcgaaagtc ccggaaagga gctgacaggt ggtggcaatg ccccaaccag tgggggttgc
     3421 gtcagcaaac acagtgcaca ccacgccacg ttgcctgaca acgggccaca actcctcata
     3481 aagagacagc aaccaggatt tatacaagga ggagaaaatg aaagccatac gggaagcaat
     3541 agcatgatac aaaggcatta aagcagcgta tccacatagc gtaaaaggag caacatagtt
     3601 aagaatacca gtcaatcttt cacaaatttt gtaatccaga ggttgattat cgataagctt
     3661 ctcgagtgga tcatttgcag aattggccct tttcagtgtt tcgaacctct tcgagggaca
     3721 taacttcgta taatgtatgc tatacgaagt tatgggtcga tggtgagatt tggactagag
     3781 ggtcgatggt gatgcttgga tcaaaatagg aagaatccca atgataactt cgtataaagt
     3841 atcctatacg aagttatact agtggtacca ccggtgatat cgccaccatg gagacagaca
     3901 cactcctgct atgggtactg ctgctctggg ttccaggttc cactggtgac agatctgaaa
     3961 gcatcaattt cgtgagctgg ggcggtagca cccaggatgc gcagaagcag gcctgggccg
     4021 acccgttcag caaggccagc ggcattaccg tggtccagga tgggcccacc gactacggca
     4081 aactcaaggc catggtcgaa agcggcaacg tgcagtggga cgtggtggat gtagaggccg
     4141 acttcgcctt gcgcgccgcc gccgaaggcc tgctcgaacc cctggatttc tcggtgatcc
     4201 agcgcgacaa gatcgacccg cgcttcgtct ccgaccatgg cgtgggctcg ttcctgggtt
     4261 ctttcgtgct cggctacaac gaaggcaagc tcggagccag caagccccag gactggaccg
     4321 cgctgttcga caccaagacc taccccggca aacgcgccct ctacaaatgg ccgagccctg
     4381 gcgtgctcga actggccctg ctcgccgacg gcgtaccggc cgacaagctc tacccgctgg
     4441 acctggaccg cgccttcaag aaactcgaca ccatcaagaa agacatcgtc tggtggggcg
     4501 gcggtgcaca gtcgcagcag ctgctggcct ccggcgaagt cagcatgggc cagttctgga
     4561 acggtcgcat ccacgccctg caagaagacg gcgcgccagt gggcgtgagc tggaagcaga
     4621 acctggtgat ggccgacatc ctcgtcgtgc ctaaaggcac gaagaacaaa gccgccgcga
     4681 tgaagttcct ggccagtgcc agcagcgcca aaggccagga cgacttttcc gccctgaccg
     4741 cctatgctcc agtgaacatc gacagtgtgc agcgcctcga ccttgcgcag gtccggatca
     4801 ccgccgacaa gcagaagaac ggcatcatgg cgaacttcaa gatccgccac aacgtggagg
     4861 acggcagcgt gcagctcgcc gaccactacc agcagaacac ccccatcggc gacggccccg
     4921 tgctgctgcc cgacaaccac tacctgagca cccagtccgt gctgagcaaa gaccccaacg
     4981 agaagcgcga tcacatggtc ctgctggagt tcgtgaccgc cgccgggatc actctcggca
     5041 tggacgagct gtacaagggc ggtaccggag ggagcatgag caagggcgag gagctgttca
     5101 ccggggtggt gcccatcctg gtcgagctgg acggcgacgt aaacggccac aagttcagcg
     5161 tgcgcggcga gggcgagggc gatgccacca acggcaagct gaccctgaag ttcatctgca
     5221 ccaccggcaa gctgcccgtg ccctggccca ccctcgtgac caccctgacc tacggcgtgc
     5281 agtgcttcag ccgctacccc gaccacatga agcagcacga cttcttcaag tccgccatgc
     5341 ccgaaggcta cgtccaggag cgcaccatca gcttcaagga cgacggcacc tacaagaccc
     5401 gcgccgaggt gaagttcgag ggcgacaccc tggtgaaccg catcgagctg aagggcatcg
     5461 acttcaagga ggacggcaac atcctggggc acaagctgga gtacaactgg aacgccaacc
     5521 tggcaccgaa cctgccgacc gcctacgtca aggatcagat caccctcgat ttcgcctact
     5581 gggccaagaa cggtccggcc attgcgacac ggtggaatga atggctagtc aaactgcagg
     5641 tcgacgaaca aaaactcatc tcagaagagg atctgaatgc tgtgggccag gacacgcagg
     5701 aggtcatcgt ggtgccacac tccttgccct ttaaggtggt ggtgatctca gccatcctgg
     5761 ccctggtggt gctcaccatc atctccctta tcatcctcat catgctttgg cagaagaagc
     5821 cacgttagga tatcggatcc gctagcacta gtataacttc gtatagcata cattatacga
     5881 agttatgtgt cgatggtgat gcttggcaat tcgggtcgat ggtgaagcat tggtcttcct
     5941 attttgatat aacttcgtat aggatacttt atacgaagtt atggggatca tcacctgtgg
     6001 agagaaaggc aaagtggatg tcagtaagac caataggtgc ctatcagaaa cgcaagagtc
     6061 ttctctgtct cgacaagccc agtttctatt ggtctcctta aacctgtctt gtaaccttga
     6121 tacttacctg atccaacggc tgcgacttgg ggcagggggt cctaggggtg gtctggccag
     6181 gagccgcggg ggcggactgc gcggtgccca ggagcacagc tgcgctctca ggcacgacac
     6241 gactcctccg ctgcccaccg cagactgagg cagcgctgag tcgccggcgc cgcagcgcag
     6301 atggtcgcgc ccgtgccccc ctatctcgcg cctcgcgtgg tgcggtccgg ctgggccggc
     6361 ggcggcgcgg acgcgaccaa ggtggccggg aaggggagtt tgcgggggac cggcgagtga
     6421 cgtcagcgcg ccttcagtgc tgaggcggcg gtggcgcgcg ccgccaggcg ggggcgaagg
     6481 cactgtccgc ggtgctgaag ctggcagtgc gcacgcgcct cgccgcatcc tgtttcccct
     6541 ccccctctct gataggggat gcgcaatttg gggaatgggg gttgggtgct tgtccagtgg
     6601 gtcggggtcg gtcgtcaatt taaatactga aaagggcgaa ttccagcaca ctggagctcg
     6661 gatcttccta gagcatggct acgtagataa gtagcatggc gggttaatca ttaactacaa
     6721 ggaaccccta gtgatggagt tggccactcc ctctctgcgc gctcgctcgc tcactgaggc
     6781 cgggcgacca aaggtcgccc gacgcccggg ctttgcccgg gcggcctcag tgagcgagcg
     6841 agcgcgcagc tggcgtaata gcgaagtgga gcctggcgta atcatggtca tagctgtttc
     6901 ctgtgtgaaa ttgttatccg ctcacaattc cacacaacat acgagccgga agcataaagt
     6961 gtaaagcctg gggtgcctaa tgagtgagct aactcacatt aattgcgttg cgctcactgc
     7021 ccgctttcca gtcgggaaac ctgtcgcgca gctgcattaa tgaatcggcc aacgcgcggg
     7081 gagaggcggt ttgcgtattg ggcgc
//
