Features (pLannotate 1.2.2; 21 found; start..end, strand, type, name):
    233..630     +  promoter       hSyn promoter (fragment): human synapsin I promoter; confers neuron-specific expression (Kügler et al., 2003)
    723..855     +  intron         chimeric intron: chimera between introns from human β-globin and immunoglobulin heavy chain genes
    868..901     -  protein_bind   lox2272: Cre-mediated recombination occurs in the 8-bp core sequence (GGATACTT). lox2272 sites are compatible with each other, but incompatible with loxP or loxN sites (Lee and Saito, 1988). Cre recombinase
    964..997     -  protein_bind   loxP: Cre-mediated recombination occurs in the 8-bp core sequence (GCATACAT). Cre recombinase
   1025..1171    -  CDS            PDGFRβ TM domain: transmembrane domain from platelet derived growth factor receptor beta
   1343..2068    -  CDS            cEGFP: cEGFP is a basic (constitutively fluorescent) green fluorescent protein published in 2008, derived from Aequorea victoria.
   2900..2962    -  sig_peptide    Igκ leader: leader sequence from mouse immunoglobulin κ light chain
   2993..3026    +  protein_bind   lox2272: Cre-mediated recombination occurs in the 8-bp core sequence (GGATACTT). lox2272 sites are compatible with each other, but incompatible with loxP or loxN sites (Lee and Saito, 1988). Cre recombinase
   3097..3130    +  protein_bind   loxP: Cre-mediated recombination occurs in the 8-bp core sequence (GCATACAT). Cre recombinase
   3202..3790    +  misc_feature   WPRE: woodchuck hepatitis virus posttranscriptional regulatory element
   3868..3989    -  polyA_signal   SV40 poly(A) signal: SV40 polyadenylation signal
   4012..4080    -  CDS            large T antigen (fragment): large T antigen from SV40 (simian virus 40)
   4151..4213    +  repeat_region  AAV2 ITR (fragment): inverted terminal repeat of adeno-associated virus serotype 2 inverted
   4231..4258    -  repeat_region  AAV2 ITR (fragment): inverted terminal repeat of adeno-associated virus serotype 2 inverted
   4256..4312    -  CDS            lacI (fragment): lac repressor; lacI; The lac repressor binds to the lac operator to inhibit transcription in E. coli. This inhibition can be relieved by adding lactose or isopropyl-β-D-thiogalactopyranoside (IPTG).
   4495..5083    -  rep_origin     ori: high-copy-number ColE1/pMB1/pBR322/pUC origin of replication
   5254..6114    -  CDS            AmpR: β-lactamase; bla; confers resistance to ampicillin, carbenicillin, and related antibiotics
   6115..6219    -  promoter       AmpR promoter: bla
   6272..6700    -  rep_origin     f1 ori (sequence partly withheld): f1 bacteriophage origin of replication; arrow indicates direction of (+) strand synthesis
   6705..3       -  CDS            lacZα (fragment) (across the origin): LacZα fragment of β-galactosidase; lacZ fragment
   6769..130     -  repeat_region  AAV2 ITR (fragment) (across the origin): inverted terminal repeat of adeno-associated virus serotype 2 inverted
>Addgene plasmid #112164 | pAAV.hSyn-FLEX.iGABASnFR.F102G | addgene full sequence | sequence record 458825 | Addgene NGS Result
CTGCGCGCTCGCTCGCTCACTGAGGCCGCCCGGGCAAAGCCCGGGCGTCGGGCGACCTTTGGTCGCCCGG
CCTCAGTGAGCGAGCGAGCGCGCAGAGAGGGAGTGGCCAACTCCATCACTAGGGGTTCCTTGTAGTTAAT
GATTAACCCGCCATGCTACTTATCTACGTAGCCATGCTCTAGGAAGATCCGAGCTCCAGTGTGCTGGAAT
TCGCCCTTTTCAGTATTTAAATTGACGACCGACCCCGACCCACTGGACAAGCACCCAACCCCCATTCCCC
AAATTGCGCATCCCCTATCAGAGAGGGGGAGGGGAAACAGGATGCGGCGAGGCGCGTGCGCACTGCCAGC
TTCAGCACCGCGGACAGTGCCTTCGCCCCCGCCTGGCGGCGCGCGCCACCGCCGCCTCAGCACTGAAGGC
GCGCTGACGTCACTCGCCGGTCCCCCGCAAACTCCCCTTCCCGGCCACCTTGGTCGCGTCCGCGCCGCCG
CCGGCCCAGCCGGACCGCACCACGCGAGGCGCGAGATAGGGGGGCACGGGCGCGACCATCTGCGCTGCGG
CGCCGGCGACTCAGCGCTGCCTCAGTCTGCGGTGGGCAGCGGAGGAGTCGTGTCGTGCCTGAGAGCGCAG
CTGTGCTCCTGGGCACCGCGCAGTCCGCCCCCGCGGCTCCTGGCCAGACCACCCCTAGGACCCCCTGCCC
CAAGTCGCAGCCGTTGGATCAGGTAAGTATCAAGGTTACAAGACAGGTTTAAGGAGACCAATAGAAACTG
GGCTTGTCGAGACAGAGAAGACTCTTGCGTTTCTGATAGGCACCTATTGGTCTTACTGACATCCACTTTG
CCTTTCTCTCCACAGGTGATGATCCCCATAACTTCGTATAAAGTATCCTATACGAAGTTATATCAAAATA
GGAAGACCAATGCTTCACCATCGACCCGAATTGCCAAGCATCACCATCGACACATAACTTCGTATAATGT
ATGCTATACGAAGTTATACTAGTGCTAGCGGATCCGATATCCTAACGTGGCTTCTTCTGCCAAAGCATGA
TGAGGATGATAAGGGAGATGATGGTGAGCACCACCAGGGCCAGGATGGCTGAGATCACCACCACCTTAAA
GGGCAAGGAGTGTGGCACCACGATGACCTCCTGCGTGTCCTGGCCCACAGCATTCAGATCCTCTTCTGAG
ATGAGTTTTTGTTCGTCGACCTGCAGTTTGACTAGCCATTCATTCCACCGTGTCGCAATGGCCGGACCGT
TCTTGGCCCAGTAGGCGAAATCGAGGGTGATCTGATCCTTGACGTAGGCGGTCGGCAGGTTCGGTGCCAG
GTTGGCGTTCCAGTTGTACTCCAGCTTGTGCCCCAGGATGTTGCCGTCCTCCTTGAAGTCGATGCCCTTC
AGCTCGATGCGGTTCACCAGGGTGTCGCCCTCGAACTTCACCTCGGCGCGGGTCTTGTAGGTGCCGTCGT
CCTTGAAGCTGATGGTGCGCTCCTGGACGTAGCCTTCGGGCATGGCGGACTTGAAGAAGTCGTGCTGCTT
CATGTGGTCGGGGTAGCGGCTGAAGCACTGCACGCCGTAGGTCAGGGTGGTCACGAGGGTGGGCCAGGGC
ACGGGCAGCTTGCCGGTGGTGCAGATGAACTTCAGGGTCAGCTTGCCGTTGGTGGCATCGCCCTCGCCCT
CGCCGCGCACGCTGAACTTGTGGCCGTTTACGTCGCCGTCCAGCTCGACCAGGATGGGCACCACCCCGGT
GAACAGCTCCTCGCCCTTGCTCATGCTCCCTCCGGTACCGCCCTTGTACAGCTCGTCCATGCCGAGAGTG
ATCCCGGCGGCGGTCACGAACTCCAGCAGGACCATGTGATCGCGCTTCTCGTTGGGGTCTTTGCTCAGCA
CGGACTGGGTGCTCAGGTAGTGGTTGTCGGGCAGCAGCACGGGGCCGTCGCCGATGGGGGTGTTCTGCTG
GTAGTGGTCGGCGAGCTGCACGCTGCCGTCCTCCACGTTGTGGCGGATCTTGAAGTTCGCCATGATGCCG
TTCTTCTGCTTGTCGGCGGTGATCCGGACCTGCGCAAGGTCGAGGCGCTGCACACTGTCGATGTTCACTG
GAGCATAGGCGGTCAGGGCGGAAAAGTCGTCCTGGCCTTTGGCGCTGCTGGCACTGGCCAGGAACTTCAT
CGCGGCGGCTTTGTTCTTCGTGCCTTTAGGCACGACGAGGATGTCGGCCATCACCAGGTTCTGCTTCCAG
CTCACGCCCACTGGCGCGCCGTCTTCTTGCAGGGCGTGGATGCGACCGTTCCAGAACTGGCCCATGCTGA
CTTCGCCGGAGGCCAGCAGCTGCTGCGACTGTGCACCGCCGCCCCACCAGACGATGTCTTTCTTGATGGT
GTCGAGTTTCTTGAAGGCGCGGTCCAGGTCCAGCGGGTAGAGCTTGTCGGCCGGTACGCCGTCGGCGAGC
AGGGCCAGTTCGAGCACGCCAGGGCTCGGCCATTTGTAGAGGGCGCGTTTGCCGGGGTAGGTCTTGGTGT
CGAACAGCGCGGTCCAGTCCTGGGGCTTGCTGGCTCCGAGCTTGCCTTCGTTGTAGCCGAGCACGAAAGA
ACCCAGGAACGAGCCCACGCCATGGTCGGAGACGAAGCGCGGGTCGATCTTGTCGCGCTGGATCACCGAG
AAATCCAGGGGTTCGAGCAGGCCTTCGGCGGCGGCGCGCAAGGCGAAGTCGGCCTCTACATCCACCACGT
CCCACTGCACGTTGCCGCTTTCGACCATGGCCTTGAGTTTGCCGTAGTCGGTGGGCCCATCCTGGACCAC
GGTAATGCCGCTGGCCTTGCTGAACGGGTCGGCCCAGGCCTGCTTCTGCGCATCCTGGGTGCTACCGCCC
CAGCTCACGAAATTGATGCTTTCAGATCTGTCACCAGTGGAACCTGGAACCCAGAGCAGCAGTACCCATA
GCAGGAGTGTGTCTGTCTCCATGGTGGCGATATCACCGGTGGTACCACTAGTATAACTTCGTATAGGATA
CTTTATACGAAGTTATCATTGGGATTCTTCCTATTTTGATCCAAGCATCACCATCGACCCTCTAGTCCAA
ATCTCACCATCGACCCATAACTTCGTATAGCATACATTATACGAAGTTATGTCCCTCGAAGAGGTTCGAA
ACACTGAAAAGGGCCAATTCTGCAAATGATCCACTCGAGAAGCTTATCGATAATCAACCTCTGGATTACA
AAATTTGTGAAAGATTGACTGGTATTCTTAACTATGTTGCTCCTTTTACGCTATGTGGATACGCTGCTTT
AATGCCTTTGTATCATGCTATTGCTTCCCGTATGGCTTTCATTTTCTCCTCCTTGTATAAATCCTGGTTG
CTGTCTCTTTATGAGGAGTTGTGGCCCGTTGTCAGGCAACGTGGCGTGGTGTGCACTGTGTTTGCTGACG
CAACCCCCACTGGTTGGGGCATTGCCACCACCTGTCAGCTCCTTTCCGGGACTTTCGCTTTCCCCCTCCC
TATTGCCACGGCGGAACTCATCGCCGCCTGCCTTGCCCGCTGCTGGACAGGGGCTCGGCTGTTGGGCACT
GACAATTCCGTGGTGTTGTCGGGGAAATCATCGTCCTTTCCTTGGCTGCTCGCCTGTGTTGCCACCTGGA
TTCTGCGCGGGACGTCCTTCTGCTACGTCCCTTCGGCCCTCAATCCAGCGGACCTTCCTTCCCGCGGCCT
GCTGCCGGCTCTGCGGCCTCTTCCGCGTCTTCGCCTTCGCCCTCAGACGAGTCGGATCTCCCTTTGGGCC
GCCTCCCCGCATCGATACCGTCGACCCGGGCGGCCGCTCGAGCATGCATCTAGAGTCGACCCGGGCGGCC
GCTTCGAGCAGACATGATAAGATACATTGATGAGTTTGGACAAACCACAACTAGAATGCAGTGAAAAAAA
TGCTTTATTTGTGAAATTTGTGATGCTATTGCTTTATTTGTAACCATTATAAGCTGCAATAAACAAGTTA
ACAACAACAATTGCATTCATTTTATGTTTCAGGTTCAGGGGGAGATGTGGGAGGTTTTTTAAAGCAAGTA
AAACCTCTACAAATGTGGTAAAATCGATAAGGATCTTCCTAGAGCATGGCTACGTAGATAAGTAGCATGG
CGGGTTAATCATTAACTACAAGGAACCCCTAGTGATGGAGTTGGCCACTCCCTCTCTGCGCGCTCGCTCG
CTCACTGAGGCCGCCCGGGCTTTGCCCGGGCGGCCTCAGTGAGCGAGCGAGCGCGCAGCTGCATTAATGA
ATCGGCCAACGCGCGGGGAGAGGCGGTTTGCGTATTGGGCGCTCTTCCGCTTCCTCGCTCACTGACTCGC
TGCGCTCGGTCGTTCGGCTGCGGCGAGCGGTATCAGCTCACTCAAAGGCGGTAATACGGTTATCCACAGA
ATCAGGGGATAACGCAGGAAAGAACATGTGAGCAAAAGGCCAGCAAAAGGCCAGGAACCGTAAAAAGGCC
GCGTTGCTGGCGTTTTTCCATAGGCTCCGCCCCCCTGACGAGCATCACAAAAATCGACGCTCAAGTCAGA
GGTGGCGAAACCCGACAGGACTATAAAGATACCAGGCGTTTCCCCCTGGAAGCTCCCTCGTGCGCTCTCC
TGTTCCGACCCTGCCGCTTACCGGATACCTGTCCGCCTTTCTCCCTTCGGGAAGCGTGGCGCTTTCTCAT
AGCTCACGCTGTAGGTATCTCAGTTCGGTGTAGGTCGTTCGCTCCAAGCTGGGCTGTGTGCACGAACCCC
CCGTTCAGCCCGACCGCTGCGCCTTATCCGGTAACTATCGTCTTGAGTCCAACCCGGTAAGACACGACTT
ATCGCCACTGGCAGCAGCCACTGGTAACAGGATTAGCAGAGCGAGGTATGTAGGCGGTGCTACAGAGTTC
TTGAAGTGGTGGCCTAACTACGGCTACACTAGAAGAACAGTATTTGGTATCTGCGCTCTGCTGAAGCCAG
TTACCTTCGGAAAAAGAGTTGGTAGCTCTTGATCCGGCAAACAAACCACCGCTGGTAGCGGTGGTTTTTT
TGTTTGCAAGCAGCAGATTACGCGCAGAAAAAAAGGATCTCAAGAAGATCCTTTGATCTTTTCTACGGGG
TCTGACGCTCAGTGGAACGAAAACTCACGTTAAGGGATTTTGGTCATGAGATTATCAAAAAGGATCTTCA
CCTAGATCCTTTTAAATTAAAAATGAAGTTTTAAATCAATCTAAAGTATATATGAGTAAACTTGGTCTGA
CAGTTACCAATGCTTAATCAGTGAGGCACCTATCTCAGCGATCTGTCTATTTCGTTCATCCATAGTTGCC
TGACTCCCCGTCGTGTAGATAACTACGATACGGGAGGGCTTACCATCTGGCCCCAGTGCTGCAATGATAC
CGCGAGACCCACGCTCACCGGCTCCAGATTTATCAGCAATAAACCAGCCAGCCGGAAGGGCCGAGCGCAG
AAGTGGTCCTGCAACTTTATCCGCCTCCATCCAGTCTATTAATTGTTGCCGGGAAGCTAGAGTAAGTAGT
TCGCCAGTTAATAGTTTGCGCAACGTTGTTGCCATTGCTACAGGCATCGTGGTGTCACGCTCGTCGTTTG
GTATGGCTTCATTCAGCTCCGGTTCCCAACGATCAAGGCGAGTTACATGATCCCCCATGTTGTGCAAAAA
AGCGGTTAGCTCCTTCGGTCCTCCGATCGTTGTCAGAAGTAAGTTGGCCGCAGTGTTATCACTCATGGTT
ATGGCAGCACTGCATAATTCTCTTACTGTCATGCCATCCGTAAGATGCTTTTCTGTGACTGGTGAGTACT
CAACCAAGTCATTCTGAGAATAGTGTATGCGGCGACCGAGTTGCTCTTGCCCGGCGTCAATACGGGATAA
TACCGCGCCACATAGCAGAACTTTAAAAGTGCTCATCATTGGAAAACGTTCTTCGGGGCGAAAACTCTCA
AGGATCTTACCGCTGTTGAGATCCAGTTCGATGTAACCCACTCGTGCACCCAACTGATCTTCAGCATCTT
TTACTTTCACCAGCGTTTCTGGGTGAGCAAAAACAGGAAGGCAAAATGCCGCAAAAAAGGGAATAAGGGC
GACACGGAAATGTTGAATACTCATACTCTTCCTTTTTCAATATTATTGAAGCATTTATCAGGGTTATTGT
CTCATGAGCGGATACATATTTGAATGTATTTAGAAAAATAAACAAATAGGGGTTCCGCGCACATTTCCCC
GAAAAGTGCCACCTAAATTGTAAGCGTTAATATTTTGTTAAAATTCGCGTTAAATTTTTGTTAAATCAGC
TCATTTTTTAACCAATAGGCCGAAATCGGCAAAATCCCTTATAAATCAAAAGAATAGACCGAGATAGGGT
TGAGTGTTGTTCCAGTTTGGAACAAGAGTCCACTATTAAAGAACGTGGACTCCAACGTCAAAGG
[49 nt withheld, positions 6435-6483]
T
[91 nt withheld, positions 6485-6575]
G
[124 nt withheld, positions 6577-6700]
CCCATTCGCCATTCAGGCTGCGCAACTGTTGGGAAGGGCGATCGGTGCGGGCCTCTTCGCTATTACGCCA
G
